Addgene plasmid #185033: pRAR102
Purpose: 400 nt l31 promoter region, l31 5'UTR U54C mutation, 90 nt of l31 coding region, glycine linker, sfGFP, trrnB
Depositing lab: Julius Lucks. Depositing organization: Northwestern University. Publication: Zur and zinc increase expression of E. coli ribosomal protein L31 through RNA-mediated repression of the repressor L31p. Rasmussen RA, Wang S, Camarillo JM, Sosnowski V, Cho BK, Goo YA, Lucks JB, O'Halloran TV. Nucleic Acids Res. 2022 Dec 9;50(22):12739-12753. doi: 10.1093/nar/gkac1086. PubMed 36533433.
Backbone
  Vector backbone: p15A oripACYC
  Vector type: Bacterial Expression
Growth in bacteria
  Bacterial resistance: Chloramphenicol, 25 μg/mL
  Growth temperature: 37°C
  Growth strain: DH5alpha
  Copy number: High Copy
Gene/Insert
  Gene/Insert name: L31-sfGFP (alt name: rpmE-sfGFP)
  Species: E. coli MG1655
  Mutation: U54C mutation of rpmE 5'UTR, Only first 90 nt of rpmE coding present
  Cloning method: Gibson Cloning
Terms and licenses: Academic/Nonprofit Terms; Industry Terms: Not Available to Industry
How to cite: pRAR102 was a gift from Julius Lucks (Addgene plasmid # 185033 ; http://n2t.net/addgene:185033 ; RRID:Addgene_185033)
