[The description below was written by a language model from this plasmid's Addgene catalogue record and pLannotate feature annotations shown in this document.]
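Description:
pRAR102 is a 3.9 kb bacterial expression plasmid built on a pACYC-type backbone. It replicates through the p15A origin, which is compatible with ColE1-type plasmids, and is selected with chloramphenicol through a cat promoter–driven chloramphenicol acetyltransferase gene followed by a lambda t0 terminator. The catalogue lists it as high copy, although the feature annotation describes p15A as a medium-copy origin. Short fragments annotated as IS1, RSF ori, and tet and lacUV5 promoters appear to be backbone remnants rather than functional parts of the design.

The payload is a translational reporter for the E. coli MG1655 ribosomal protein L31 gene, rpmE. It carries about 400 nt of the native rpmE upstream promoter region. This region overlaps a fragment of the divergently oriented neighbouring priA gene, which explains that annotation. Next comes the rpmE 5'UTR, recognised as the L31 gammaproteobacterial ribosomal protein leader RNA, here bearing a U54C point mutation. The first 90 nt of the rpmE coding sequence are fused through a glycine linker to superfolder GFP, and transcription ends in the rrnB terminator region, which includes the 5S rRNA segment and T1. A short His-tag-like match is annotated downstream of sfGFP, but the record does not describe a tag as part of the design.

Because expression depends on the native promoter, leader and early coding region, GFP fluorescence reports on transcriptional and leader-mediated regulation of L31. The associated study concerns Zur- and zinc-dependent control of L31 through RNA-mediated repression involving the paralogue L31p. The U54C variant presumably tests the contribution of that leader nucleotide to this regulation, though the record does not state its specific effect.
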