Features (pLannotate 1.2.2; 15 found; start..end, strand, type, name):
     36..338     -  CDS            priA (fragment): PRIA_ECOLI - Experimental evidence at protein level: Swiss-Prot protein existence level 1. Involved in the restart of stalled replication forks. Recognizes and binds the arrested nascent DNA chain at stalled replication forks. It can open the DNA duplex, via its helicase activity, and promote assembly of the primosome and loading of the major replicative helicase DnaB onto DNA. Is also involved in initiation of normal DNA replication in various plasmids and phages. Binds to branched DNA structures that resemble D-loops or to the primosome assembly site (PAS). Binds to DNA in two distinct modes
    481..533     +  ncRNA          L31-Gammaproteobacteria: Accession: RF03157 - L31-Gammaproteobacteria ribosomal protein leader
    541..630     +  CDS            rpmE (fragment): RL31_ECOLI - Experimental evidence at protein level: Swiss-Prot protein existence level 1. Binds the 23S rRNA. From Escherichia coli (strain K12).
    643..1356    +  CDS            Superfolder GFP: Superfolder GFP is a basic (constitutively fluorescent) green fluorescent protein published in 2005, derived from Aequorea victoria. It is reported to be a very rapidly-maturing weak dimer.
   1424..1441    +  CDS            capTEV™ (fragment): composite tag for in vivo biotinylation, TEV protease cleavage, and 6xHis tagging
   1548..1663    +  ncRNA          5S rRNA: Accession: RF00001 - 5S ribosomal RNA
   1667..1713    +  terminator     rrnB T1 terminator: transcription terminator T1 from the E. coli rrnB gene
   1768..1865    +  promoter       cat promoter: promoter of the E. coli cat gene encoding chloramphenicol acetyltransferase
   1866..2525    +  CDS            CmR: chloramphenicol acetyltransferase; cat; confers resistance to chloramphenicol
   2596..2630    +  terminator     lambda t0 terminator: minimal transcription terminator from phage lambda (Scholtissek and Grosse, 1987)
   2776..2919    +  mobile_element IS1 (fragment): prokaryotic transposable element IS1
   3038..3093    -  rep_origin     RSF ori (fragment): Plasmids containing the RSF 1030 origin of replication can be propagated in E. coli cells that contain additional plasmids with compatible origins.
   3181..3726    -  rep_origin     p15A ori: Plasmids containing the medium-copy-number p15A origin of replication can be propagated in E. coli cells that contain a second plasmid with the ColE1 origin.
   3838..3862    +  promoter       tet promoter (fragment): E. coli promoter for tetracycline efflux protein gene
   3883..20      +  promoter       lac UV5 promoter (fragment) (across the origin): E. coli lac promoter with an "up" mutation
>Addgene plasmid #185033 | pRAR102 | addgene full sequence | sequence record 366954 | Addgene NGS Result
TACACTTTATGCTTCCGGCTGAATTCTAAAGATCTCGGCAAGGCATGAAACAGCACATCGCCAATCGGAT
GATGATAGTAATCTGCCGCCCATAGCAGCAATCGCCAGACGGAGTGAGTAAACACCGGCTCACTATCCAG
CACTTCGACTACCGCTTTTAGCTCATTGAGCGGCAGTTCGCTGGCATCGCTAACTGATACCACAATCCCG
ATGCGCTCCTGCTGTTTGCCAAACGGCACGCGCACGCGACACCCAGCTTTAACCGTCATGCCTTCTGGCA
GCAGATAGTCAAAGGTACGAGGAAGCGGAACGGGCAAGGCAACGTGGGCAACGGGCATAGCATCATCCTG
ACTTGAAATTCGGTGGGTTAGTATACACATTGCCGTAGAAGAGTGCGGATCAGTTTGCATACGCTGGTTA
ATTTCTGTATGATTTCGCGCCTTCGTACGAAATGATCGTATTGAAGCTATACTTTTAACATCGCGTGGCG
TCTGGCGTTAGGGCTGGAAGAGCGACGCGGCCTTAAACCGAGGTTTTCCCATGAAAAAAGATATTCACCC
GAAATACGAAGAAATTACTGCTAGCTGCTCTTGCGGTAACGTAATGAAAATCCGCTCCACCGTTGGTCAT
GGTGGTGGTGGTATGAGCAAAGGAGAAGAACTTTTCACTGGAGTTGTCCCAATTCTTGTTGAATTAGATG
GTGATGTTAATGGGCACAAATTTTCTGTCCGTGGAGAGGGTGAAGGTGATGCTACAAACGGAAAACTCAC
CCTTAAATTTATTTGCACTACTGGAAAACTACCTGTTCCGTGGCCAACACTTGTCACTACTCTGACCTAT
GGTGTTCAATGCTTTTCCCGTTATCCGGATCACATGAAACGGCATGACTTTTTCAAGAGTGCCATGCCCG
AAGGTTATGTACAGGAACGCACTATATCTTTCAAAGATGACGGGACCTACAAGACGCGTGCTGAAGTCAA
GTTTGAAGGTGATACCCTTGTTAATCGTATCGAGTTAAAGGGTATTGATTTTAAAGAAGATGGAAACATT
CTTGGACACAAACTCGAGTACAACTTTAACTCACACAATGTATACATCACGGCAGACAAACAAAAGAATG
GAATCAAAGCTAACTTCAAAATTCGCCACAACGTTGAAGATGGTTCCGTTCAACTAGCAGACCATTATCA
ACAAAATACTCCAATTGGCGATGGCCCTGTCCTTTTACCAGACAACCATTACCTGTCGACACAATCTGTC
CTTTCGAAAGATCCCAACGAAAAGCGTGACCACATGGTCCTTCTTGAGTTTGTAACTGCTGCTGGGATTA
CACATGGCATGGATGAGCTCTACAAATAAGGATCTGAAGCTTGGGCCCGAACAAAAACTCATCTCAGAAG
AGGATCTGAATAGCGCCGTCGACCATCATCATCATCATCATTGAGTTTAAACGGTCTCCAGCTTGGCTGT
TTTGGCGGATGAGAGAAGATTTTCAGCCTGATACAGATTAAATCAGAACGCAGAAGCGGTCTGATAAAAC
AGAATTTGCCTGGCGGCAGTAGCGCGGTGGTCCCACCTGACCCCATGCCGAACTCAGAAGTGAAACGCCG
TAGCGCCGATGGTAGTGTGGGGTCTCCCCATGCGAGAGTAGGGAACTGCCAGGCATCAAATAAAACGAAA
GGCTCAGTCGAAAGACTGGGCCTTTCGTTTTATCTGTTGTTTGTCGGTGAACTGGATCCTTACTCGAGTC
TAGACTGCAGTTGATCGGGCACGTAAGAGGTTCCAACTTTCACCATAATGAAATAAGATCACTACCGGGC
GTATTTTTTGAGTTATCGAGATTTTCAGGAGCTAAGGAAGCTAAAATGGAGAAAAAAATCACTGGATATA
CCACCGTTGATATATCCCAATGGCATCGTAAAGAACATTTTGAGGCATTTCAGTCAGTTGCTCAATGTAC
CTATAACCAGACCGTTCAGCTGGATATTACGGCCTTTTTAAAGACCGTAAAGAAAAATAAGCACAAGTTT
TATCCGGCCTTTATTCACATTCTTGCCCGCCTGATGAATGCTCATCCGGAATTTCGTATGGCAATGAAAG
ACGGTGAGCTGGTGATATGGGATAGTGTTAACCCTTGTTACACCGTTTTCCATGAGCAAACTGAAACGTT
TTCATCGCTCTGGAGTGAATACCACGACGATTTCCGGCAGTTTCTACACATATATTCGCAAGATGTGGCG
TGTTACGGTGAAAACCTGGCCTATTTCCCTAAAGGGTTTATTGAGAATATGTTTTTCGTCTCAGCCAATC
CCTGGGTGAGTTTCGCCAGTTTTGATTTAAACGTGGCCAATATGGACAACTTCTTCGCCCCCGTTTTCAC
CATGGGCAAATATTATACGCAAGGCGACAAGGTGCTGATGCCGCTGGCGATTCAGGTTCATCATGCCGTT
TGTGATGGCTTCCATGTCGGCAGAATGCTTAATGAATTACAACAGTACTGCGATGAGTGGCAGGGCGGGG
CGTAATTTGATATCGAGCTCGCTTGGACTCCTGTTGATAGATCCAGTAATGACCTAAGAACTCCATCTGG
ATTTGTTCAGAACGCTCGGTTGCCGCCGGGCGTTTTTTATTGGTGAGAATCCAAGCCTCCGATCAACGTC
TCATTTTCGCCAAAAGTTGGCCCAGGGCTTCCCGGTATCAACAGGGACACCAGGATTTATTTATTCTGCG
AAGTGATCTTCCGTCACAGGTATTTATTCGGCGCAAAGTGCGTCGGGTGATGCTGCCAACTTACTGATTT
AGTGTATGATGGTGTTTTTGAGGTGCTCCAGTGGCTTCTGTTTCTATCAGCTGTCCCTCCTGTTCAGCTA
CTGACGGGGTGGTGCGTAACGGCAAAAGCACCGCCGGACATCAGCGCTAGCGGAGTGTATACTGGCTTAC
TATGTTGGCACTGATGAGGGTGTCAGTGAAGTGCTTCATGTGGCAGGAGAAAAAAGGCTGCACCGGTGCG
TCAGCAGAATATGTGATACAGGATATATTCCGCTTCCTCGCTCACTGACTCGCTACGCTCGGTCGTTCGA
CTGCGGCGAGCGGAAATGGCTTACGAACGGGGCGGAGATTTCCTGGAAGATGCCAGGAAGATACTTAACA
GGGAAGTGAGAGGGCCGCGGCAAAGCCGTTTTTCCATAGGCTCCGCCCCCCTGACAAGCATCACGAAATC
TGACGCTCAAATCAGTGGTGGCGAAACCCGACAGGACTATAAAGATACCAGGCGTTTCCCCCTGGCGGCT
CCCTCGTGCGCTCTCCTGTTCCTGCCTTTCGGTTTACCGGTGTCATTCCGCTGTTATGGCCGCGTTTGTC
TCATTCCACGCCTGACACTCAGTTCCGGGTAGGCAGTTCGCTCCAAGCTGGACTGTATGCACGAACCCCC
CGTTCAGTCCGACCGCTGCGCCTTATCCGGTAACTATCGTCTTGAGTCCAACCCGGAAAGACATGCAAAA
GCACCACTGGCAGCAGCCACTGGTAATTGATTTAGAGGAGTTAGTCTTGAAGTCATGCGCCGGTTAAGGC
TAAACTGAAAGGACAAGTTTTGGTGACTGCGCTCCTCCAAGCCAGTTACCTCGGTTCAAAGAGTTGGTAG
CTCAGAGAACCTTCGAAAAACCGCCCTGCAAGGCGGTTTTTTCGTTTTCAGAGCAAGAGATTACGCGCAG
ACCAAAACGATCTCAAGAAGATCATCTTATTAATCAGATAAAATATTTCTAGATTTCAGTGCAATTTATC
TCTTCAAATGTAGCACCTGAAGTCAGCCCCATACGATATAAGTTGTAATTCTCATGTTTGACAGCTTATC
ATCGATAAGCTTCCGATGGCGCGCCGAGAGGCTT
